Addgene plasmid #116737: pHAGE-ESR1
Purpose: Lentiviral expression of ESR1
Depositing lab: Gordon Mills & Kenneth Scott. Depositing organization: Baylor College of Medicine. Publication: Systematic Functional Annotation of Somatic Mutations in Cancer. Ng PK, Li J, Jeong KJ, Shao S, Chen H, Tsang YH, Sengupta S, Wang Z, Bhavana VH, Tran R, Soewito S, Minussi DC, Moreno D, Kong K, Dogruluk T, Lu H, Gao J, Tokheim C, Zhou DC, Johnson AM, Zeng J, Ip CKM, Ju Z, Wester M, Yu S, Li Y, Vellano CP, Schultz N, Karchin R, Ding L, Lu Y, Cheung LWT, Chen K, Shaw KR, Meric-Bernstam F, Scott KL, Yi S, Sahni N, Liang H, Mills GB. Cancer Cell. 2018 Mar 12;33(3):450-462.e10. doi: 10.1016/j.ccell.2018.01.021. PubMed 29533785.
Backbone
  Vector backbone: pHAGE
  Vector type: Lentiviral
Growth in bacteria
  Bacterial resistance: Ampicillin, 100 μg/mL
  Growth temperature: 37°C
  Growth strain: Stbl3
  Copy number: High Copy
Gene/Insert
  Gene/Insert name: ESR1
  Species: H. sapiens (human)
  Mutation: WT
  Entrez Gene: ESR1 (a.k.a. ER, ESR, ESRA, ESTRR, Era, NR3A1)
  Cloning method: Gateway Cloning
Terms and licenses: Academic/Nonprofit Terms; Industry Terms: Not Available to Industry
How to cite: pHAGE-ESR1 was a gift from Gordon Mills & Kenneth Scott (Addgene plasmid # 116737 ; http://n2t.net/addgene:116737 ; RRID:Addgene_116737)
