[The description below was written by a language model from this plasmid's Addgene catalogue record and pLannotate feature annotations shown in this document.]
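Description:
pHAGE-ESR1 is an HIV-1-derived lentiviral expression plasmid carrying the wild-type human ESR1 open reading frame (estrogen receptor alpha) in the pHAGE backbone. It is maintained in E. coli through a high-copy ColE1/pUC-type origin and ampicillin selection via β-lactamase. The viral portion contains the elements expected of a self-inactivating transfer vector: a truncated 5' LTR, the Ψ packaging signal with an adjoining gag fragment, the Rev response element for Rev-dependent nuclear export of the genomic RNA, the cPPT/CTS that aids nuclear import of the reverse-transcribed genome, and a ΔU3 3' LTR that disables LTR promoter activity after integration. Packaging functions are not encoded on the plasmid and must be supplied in trans.

Between the LTRs, the human EF-1α promoter provides strong constitutive transcription of the ESR1 coding sequence, which was introduced by Gateway recombination and is flanked by attB1 and attB2 sites. Downstream lie short T3 and T7 promoter sequences, an attB4 fragment and a V5 epitope tag. The record does not indicate whether the V5 tag is read in frame with ESR1, so a tagged product should not be assumed. An EMCV IRES then drives translation of puromycin N-acetyltransferase from the same transcript, allowing puromycin selection of transduced mammalian cells, and a WPRE enhances transcript stability and expression. The remaining annotations (nef, lacI, SV40 origin and poly(A) fragments, lac promoter/operator) appear to be backbone remnants. The plasmid is intended for stable lentiviral expression of ESR1 and comes from a collection built for systematic functional annotation of somatic cancer mutations, where a wild-type clone would naturally serve as a reference for mutant alleles.
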