Features (pLannotate 1.2.2; 30 found; start..end, strand, type, name):
    377..634     +  LTR            5' LTR (truncated): truncated 5' long terminal repeat (LTR) from HIV-1
    681..806     +  misc_feature   HIV-1 Ψ: packaging signal of human immunodeficiency virus type 1
    790..1128    +  CDS            HIV-1 gag (fragment): gag protein from human immunodeficiency virus 1; gag
   1303..1536    +  misc_feature   RRE: The Rev response element (RRE) of HIV-1 allows for Rev-dependent mRNA export from the nucleus to the cytoplasm.
   1913..2013    +  CDS            Rev (fragment): human immunodeficiency virus 1 (HIV-1) Rev protein; rev; enhances nuclear export of unspliced and incompletely spliced viral mRNAs
   2058..2175    +  misc_feature   cPPT/CTS: central polypurine tract and central termination sequence of HIV-1
   2223..3401    +  promoter       EF-1α promoter: strong constitutive promoter for human elongation factor EF-1α
   3422..3442    +  protein_bind   attB1: mutant version of attB; core recombination site for the Gateway® BP reaction BP Clonase™
   3448..5232    +  CDS            ESR1 (sequence withheld): ESR1_HUMAN - Also known as ESR, NR3A1. Experimental evidence at protein level: Swiss-Prot protein existence level 1. [Isoform 3]: Involved in activation of NOS3 and endothelial nitric oxide production (PubMed:21937726). Isoforms lacking one or several functional domains are thought to modulate transcriptional activity by competitive ligand or DNA binding and/or heterodimerization with the full-length receptor (PubMed:10970861). Binds to ERE and inhibits isoform 1 (PubMed:10970861). From Homo sapiens (Human).
   5237..5261    -  protein_bind   attB2: mutant version of attB; recombination site for the Gateway® BP reaction BP Clonase™
   5269..5287    +  promoter       T3 promoter: promoter for bacteriophage T3 RNA polymerase
   5313..5331    -  promoter       T7 promoter: promoter for bacteriophage T7 RNA polymerase
   5337..5355    -  protein_bind   attB4 (fragment): mutant version of attB; core recombination site for the Gateway® BP reaction BP Clonase™
   5411..5452    +  CDS            V5 tag: epitope tag from simian virus 5
   5578..6040    +  misc_feature   IRES: internal ribosome entry site (IRES) of the encephalomyocarditis virus (EMCV)
   6054..6651    +  CDS            PuroR (fragment): puromycin N-acetyltransferase; pac from Streptomyces; confers resistance to puromycin
   6667..7255    +  misc_feature   WPRE: woodchuck hepatitis virus posttranscriptional regulatory element
   7263..7328    +  CDS            nef (fragment): NEF_HV1Z2 - Experimental evidence at protein level: Swiss-Prot protein existence level 1. Extracellular Nef protein targets CD4(+) T-lymphocytes for apoptosis by interacting with CXCR4 surface receptors. From Human immunodeficiency virus type 1 group M subtype D (isolate Z2/CDC-Z34) (HIV-1).
   7330..7563    +  LTR            3' LTR (ΔU3): self-inactivating 3' long terminal repeat (LTR) from HIV-1
   7768..7872    +  promoter       AmpR promoter: bla
   7873..8733    +  CDS            AmpR: β-lactamase; bla; confers resistance to ampicillin, carbenicillin, and related antibiotics
   8904..9492    +  rep_origin     ori: high-copy-number ColE1/pMB1/pBR322/pUC origin of replication
   9675..9729    +  CDS            lacI (fragment): lac repressor; lacI; The lac repressor binds to the lac operator to inhibit transcription in E. coli. This inhibition can be relieved by adding lactose or isopropyl-β-D-thiogalactopyranoside (IPTG).
   9735..9828    +  rep_origin     SV40 ori (fragment): SV40 origin of replication
   9853..9890    +  CDS            lacI (fragment): lac repressor; lacI; The lac repressor binds to the lac operator to inhibit transcription in E. coli. This inhibition can be relieved by adding lactose or isopropyl-β-D-thiogalactopyranoside (IPTG).
   9903..9924    +  protein_bind   CAP binding site: CAP binding activates transcription in the presence of cAMP. E. coli catabolite activator protein
   9939..9969    +  promoter       lac promoter: promoter for the E. coli lac operon
   9977..9993    +  protein_bind   lac operator: The lac repressor binds to the lac operator to inhibit transcription in E. coli. This inhibition can be relieved by adding lactose or isopropyl-β-D-thiogalactopyranoside (IPTG). lac repressor encoded by lacI
  10027..10110   +  polyA_signal   SV40 poly(A) signal (fragment): SV40 polyadenylation signal
  10277..329     +  CDS            nef (fragment) (across the origin): NEF_HV1BR - Experimental evidence at protein level: Swiss-Prot protein existence level 1. Extracellular Nef protein targets CD4(+) T-lymphocytes for apoptosis by interacting with CXCR4 surface receptors (PubMed:14990729). From Human immunodeficiency virus type 1 group M subtype B (isolate BRU/LAI) (HIV-1).
>Addgene plasmid #116737 | pHAGE-ESR1 | addgene full sequence | sequence record 241220 | Addgene NGS Result
TGGAAGGGCTAATTCACTCCCAAAGAAGACAAGATATCCTTGATCTGTGGATCTACCACACACAAGGCTA
CTTCCCTGATTAGCAGAACTACACACCAGGGCCAGGGGTCAGATATCCACTGACCTTTGGATGGTGCTAC
AAGCTAGTACCAGTTGAGCCAGATAAGGTAGAAGAGGCCAATAAAGGAGAGAACACCAGCTTGTTACACC
CTGTGAGCCTGCATGGGATGGATGACCCGGAGAGAGAAGTGTTAGAGTGGAGGTTTGACAGCCGCCTAGC
ATTTCATCACGTGGCCCGAGAGCTGCATCCGGAGTACTTCAAGAACTGCTGATATCGAGCTTGCTACAAG
GGACTTTCCGCTGGGGACTTTCCAGGGAGGCGTGGCCTGGGCGGGACTGGGGAGTGGCGAGCCCTCAGAT
CCTGCATATAAGCAGCTGCTTTTTGCCTGTACTGGGTCTCTCTGGTTAGACCAGATCTGAGCCTGGGAGC
TCTCTGGCTAACTAGGGAACCCACTGCTTAAGCCTCAATAAAGCTTGCCTTGAGTGCTTCAAGTAGTGTG
TGCCCGTCTGTTGTGTGACTCTGGTAACTAGAGATCCCTCAGACCCTTTTAGTCAGTGTGGAAAATCTCT
AGCAGTGGCGCCCGAACAGGGACTTGAAAGCGAAAGGGAAACCAGAGGAGCTCTCTCGACGCAGGACTCG
GCTTGCTGAAGCGCGCACGGCAAGAGGCGAGGGGCGGCGACTGGTGAGTACGCCAAAAATTTTGACTAGC
GGAGGCTAGAAGGAGAGAGATGGGTGCGAGAGCGTCAGTATTAAGCGGGGGAGAATTAGATCGCGATGGG
AAAAAATTCGGTTAAGGCCAGGGGGAAAGAAAAAATATAAATTAAAACATATAGTATGGGCAAGCAGGGA
GCTAGAACGATTCGCAGTTAATCCTGGCCTGTTAGAAACATCAGAAGGCTGTAGACAAATACTGGGACAG
CTACAACCATCCCTTCAGACAGGATCAGAAGAACTTAGATCATTATATAATACAGTAGCAACCCTCTATT
GTGTGCATCAAAGGATAGAGATAAAAGACACCAAGGAAGCTTTAGACAAGATAGAGGAAGAGCAAAACAA
AAGTAAGACCACCGCACAGCAAGCGGCCGGCCGCTGATCTTCAGACCTGGAGGAGGAGATATGAGGGACA
ATTGGAGAAGTGAATTATATAAATATAAAGTAGTAAAAATTGAACCATTAGGAGTAGCACCCACCAAGGC
AAAGAGAAGAGTGGTGCAGAGAGAAAAAAGAGCAGTGGGAATAGGAGCTTTGTTCCTTGGGTTCTTGGGA
GCAGCAGGAAGCACTATGGGCGCAGCGTCAATGACGCTGACGGTACAGGCCAGACAATTATTGTCTGGTA
TAGTGCAGCAGCAGAACAATTTGCTGAGGGCTATTGAGGCGCAACAGCATCTGTTGCAACTCACAGTCTG
GGGCATCAAGCAGCTCCAGGCAAGAATCCTGGCTGTGGAAAGATACCTAAAGGATCAACAGCTCCTGGGG
ATTTGGGGTTGCTCTGGAAAACTCATTTGCACCACTGCTGTGCCTTGGAATGCTAGTTGGAGTAATAAAT
CTCTGGAACAGATTTGGAATCACACGACCTGGATGGAGTGGGACAGAGAAATTAACAATTACACAAGCTT
AATACACTCCTTAATTGAAGAATCGCAAAACCAGCAAGAAAAGAATGAACAAGAATTATTGGAATTAGAT
AAATGGGCAAGTTTGTGGAATTGGTTTAACATAACAAATTGGCTGTGGTATATAAAATTATTCATAATGA
TAGTAGGAGGCTTGGTAGGTTTAAGAATAGTTTTTGCTGTACTTTCTATAGTGAATAGAGTTAGGCAGGG
ATATTCACCATTATCGTTTCAGACCCACCTCCCAACCCCGAGGGGACCCGACAGGCCCGAAGGAATAGAA
GAAGAAGGTGGAGAGAGAGACAGAGACAGATCCATTCGATTAGTGAACGGATCTCGACGGTATCGCCGAA
TTCACAAATGGCAGTATTCATCCACAATTTTAAAAGAAAAGGGGGGATTGGGGGGTACAGTGCAGGGGAA
AGAATAGTAGACATAATAGCAACAGACATACAAACTAAAGAATTACAAAAACAAATTACAAAAATTCAAA
ATTTTCGGGTTTATTACAGGGACAGCAGAGATCCAGTTTGGACTAGTCGTGAGGCTCCGGTGCCCGTCAG
TGGGCAGAGCGCACATCGCCCACAGTCCCCGAGAAGTTGGGGGGAGGGGTCGGCAATTGAACCGGTGCCT
AGAGAAGGTGGCGCGGGGTAAACTGGGAAAGTGATGTCGTGTACTGGCTCCGCCTTTTTCCCGAGGGTGG
GGGAGAACCGTATATAAGTGCAGTAGTCGCCGTGAACGTTCTTTTTCGCAACGGGTTTGCCGCCAGAACA
CAGGTAAGTGCCGTGTGTGGTTCCCGCGGGCCTGGCCTCTTTACGGGTTATGGCCCTTGCGTGCCTTGAA
TTACTTCCACCTGGCTGCAGTACGTGATTCTTGATCCCGAGCTTCGGGTTGGAAGTGGGTGGGAGAGTTC
GAGGCCTTGCGCTTAAGGAGCCCCTTCGCCTCGTGCTTGAGTTGAGGCCTGGCCTGGGCGCTGGGGCCGC
CGCGTGCGAATCTGGTGGCACCTTCGCGCCTGTCTCGCTGCTTTCGATAAGTCTCTAGCCATTTAAAATT
TTTGATGACCTGCTGCGACGCTTTTTTTCTGGCAAGATAGTCTTGTAAATGCGGGCCAAGATCTGCACAC
TGGTATTTCGGTTTTTGGGGCCGCGGGCGGCGACGGGGCCCGTGCGTCCCAGCGCACATGTTCGGCGAGG
CGGGGCCTGCGAGCGCGGCCACCGAGAATCGGACGGGGGTAGTCTCAAGCTGGCCGGCCTGCTCTGGTGC
CTGGCCTCGCGCCGCCGTGTATCGCCCCGCCCTGGGCGGCAAGGCTGGCCCGGTCGGCACCAGTTGCGTG
AGCGGAAAGATGGCCGCTTCCCGGCCCTGCTGCAGGGAGCTCAAAATGGAGGACGCGGCGCTCGGGAGAG
CGGGCGGGTGAGTCACCCACACAAAGGAAAAGGGCCTTTCCGTCCTCAGCCGTCGCTTCATGTGACTCCA
CGGAGTACCGGGCGCCGTCCAGGCACCTCGATTAGTTCTCGAGCTTTTGGAGTACGTCGTCTTTAGGTTG
GGGGGAGGGGTTTTATGCGATGGAGTTTCCCCACACTGAGTGGGTGGAGACTGAAGTTAGGCCAGCTTGG
CACTTGATGTAATTCTCCTTGGAATTTGCCCTTTTTGAGTTTGGATCTTGGTTCATTCTCAAGCCTCAGA
CAGTGGTTCAAAGTTTTTTTCTTCCATTTCAGGTGTCGTGAAGCGGCCCTGCAGATATCAACAAGTTTGT
ACAAAAAAGCAGGCACC
[1785 nt withheld, positions 3448-5232]
TAGAACCCAGCTTTCTTGTACAAAGTGGTGATATCCAATTAACCCTCACTAAAGGGTAATAAGTTGTGAA
AGAAGATTACCCTATAGTGAGTCGTATTACCACCCAACTTTTCTATACAAAGTGGTTGATATCCAGCACA
GTGGCGGCCGCTCGAGTCTAGAGGGCCCGCGGTTCGAAGGTAAGCCTATCCCTAACCCTCTCCTCGGTCT
CGATTCTACGCGTACCGGTTAGTAATGAGATCCCTCCCCCCCCCCTAACGTTACTGGCCGAAGCCGCTTG
GAATAAGGCCGGTGTGCGTTTGTCTATATGTTATTTTCCACCATATTGCCGTCTTTTGGCAATGTGAGGG
CCCGGAAACCTGGCCCTGTCTTCTTGACGAGCATTCCTAGGGGTCTTTCCCCTCTCGCCAAAGGAATGCA
AGGTCTGTTGAATGTCGTGAAGGAAGCAGTTCCTCTGGAAGCTTCTTGAAGACAAACAACGTCTGTAGCG
ACCCTTTGCAGGCAGCGGAACCCCCCACCTGGCGACAGGTGCCTCTGCGGCCAAAAGCCACGTGTATAAG
ATACACCTGCAAAGGCGGCACAACCCCAGTGCCACGTTGTGAGTTGGATAGTTGTGGAAAGAGTCAAATG
GCTCTCCTCAAGCGTATTCAACAAGGGGCTGAAGGATGCCCAGAAGGTACCCCATTGTATGGGATCTGAT
CTGGGGCCTCGGTGCACATGCTTTACATGTGTTTAGTCGAGGTTAAAAAAACGTCTAGGCCCCCCGAACC
ACGGGGACGTGGTTTTCCTTTGAAAAACACGATGATAATATGGCCACACATATGACCGAGTACAAGCCCA
CGGTGCGCCTCGCCACCCGCGACGACGTCCCCAGGGCCGTACGCACCCTCGCCGCCGCGTTCGCCGACTA
CCCCGCCACGCGCCACACCGTCGATCCGGACCGCCACATCGAGCGGGTCACCGAGCTGCAAGAACTCTTC
CTCACGCGCGTCGGGCTCGACATCGGCAAGGTGTGGGTCGCGGACGACGGCGCCGCGGTGGCGGTCTGGA
CCACGCCGGAGAGCGTCGAAGCGGGGGCGGTGTTCGCCGAGATCGGCCCGCGCATGGCCGAGTTGAGCGG
TTCCCGGCTGGCCGCGCAGCAACAGATGGAAGGCCTCCTGGCGCCGCACCGGCCCAAGGAGCCCGCGTGG
TTCCTGGCCACCGTCGGCGTCTCGCCCGACCACCAGGGCAAGGGTCTGGGCAGCGCCGTCGTGCTCCCCG
GAGTGGAGGCGGCCGAGCGCGCCGGGGTGCCCGCCTTCCTGGAGACCTCCGCGCCCCGCAACCTCCCCTT
CTACGAGCGGCTCGGCTTCACCGTCACCGCCGACGTCGAGGTGCCCGAAGGACCGCGCACCTGGTGCATG
ACCCGCAAGCCCGGTGCCTAAATCGATAGATCCTAATCAACCTCTGGATTACAAAATTTGTGAAAGATTG
ACTGGTATTCTTAACTATGTTGCTCCTTTTACGCTATGTGGATACGCTGCTTTAATGCCTTTGTATCATG
CTATTGCTTCCCGTATGGCTTTCATTTTCTCCTCCTTGTATAAATCCTGGTTGCTGTCTCTTTATGAGGA
GTTGTGGCCCGTTGTCAGGCAACGTGGCGTGGTGTGCACTGTGTTTGCTGACGCAACCCCCACTGGTTGG
GGCATTGCCACCACCTGTCAGCTCCTTTCCGGGACTTTCGCTTTCCCCCTCCCTATTGCCACGGCGGAAC
TCATCGCCGCCTGCCTTGCCCGCTGCTGGACAGGGGCTCGGCTGTTGGGCACTGACAATTCCGTGGTGTT
GTCGGGGAAATCATCGTCCTTTCCTTGGCTGCTCGCCTGTGTTGCCACCTGGATTCTGCGCGGGACGTCC
TTCTGCTACGTCCCTTCGGCCCTCAATCCAGCGGACCTTCCTTCCCGCGGCCTGCTGCCGGCTCTGCGGC
CTCTTCCGCGTCTTCGCCTTCGCCCTCAGACGAGTCGGATCTCCCTTTGGGCCGCCTCCCCGCCTGAGAT
CCTTTAAGACCAATGACTTACAAGGCAGCTGTAGATCTTAGCCACTTTTTAAAAGAAAAGGGGGGACTGG
AAGGGCTAATTCACTCCCAACGAAGACAAGATCTGCTTTTTGCTTGTACTGGGTCTCTCTGGTTAGACCA
GATCTGAGCCTGGGAGCTCTCTGGCTAACTAGGGAACCCACTGCTTAAGCCTCAATAAAGCTTGCCTTGA
GTGCTTCAAGTAGTGTGTGCCCGTCTGTTGTGTGACTCTGGTAACTAGAGATCCCTCAGACCCTTTTAGT
CAGTGTGGAAAATCTCTAGCAGTAGTAGTTCATGTCATCTTATTATTCAGTATTTATAACTTGCAAAGAA
ATGAATATCAGAGAGTGAGAGGCCCGGGTTAATTAAGGAAAGGGCTAGATCATTCTTGAAGACGAAAGGG
CCTCGTGATACGCCTATTTTTATAGGTTAATGTCATGATAATAATGGTTTCTTAGACGTCAGGTGGCACT
TTTCGGGGAAATGTGCGCGGAACCCCTATTTGTTTATTTTTCTAAATACATTCAAATATGTATCCGCTCA
TGAGACAATAACCCTGATAAATGCTTCAATAATATTGAAAAAGGAAGAGTATGAGTATTCAACATTTCCG
TGTCGCCCTTATTCCCTTTTTTGCGGCATTTTGCCTTCCTGTTTTTGCTCACCCAGAAACGCTGGTGAAA
GTAAAAGATGCTGAAGATCAGTTGGGTGCACGAGTGGGTTACATCGAACTGGATCTCAACAGCGGTAAGA
TCCTTGAGAGTTTTCGCCCCGAAGAACGTTTTCCAATGATGAGCACTTTTAAAGTTCTGCTATGTGGCGC
GGTATTATCCCGTGTTGACGCCGGGCAAGAGCAACTCGGTCGCCGCATACACTATTCTCAGAATGACTTG
GTTGAGTACTCACCAGTCACAGAAAAGCATCTTACGGATGGCATGACAGTAAGAGAATTATGCAGTGCTG
CCATAACCATGAGTGATAACACTGCGGCCAACTTACTTCTGACAACGATCGGAGGACCGAAGGAGCTAAC
CGCTTTTTTGCACAACATGGGGGATCATGTAACTCGCCTTGATCGTTGGGAACCGGAGCTGAATGAAGCC
ATACCAAACGACGAGCGTGACACCACGATGCCTGTAGCAATGGCAACAACGTTGCGCAAACTATTAACTG
GCGAACTACTTACTCTAGCTTCCCGGCAACAATTAATAGACTGGATGGAGGCGGATAAAGTTGCAGGACC
ACTTCTGCGCTCGGCCCTTCCGGCTGGCTGGTTTATTGCTGATAAATCTGGAGCCGGTGAGCGTGGGTCT
CGCGGTATCATTGCAGCACTGGGGCCAGATGGTAAGCCCTCCCGTATCGTAGTTATCTACACGACGGGGA
GTCAGGCAACTATGGATGAACGAAATAGACAGATCGCTGAGATAGGTGCCTCACTGATTAAGCATTGGTA
ACTGTCAGACCAAGTTTACTCATATATACTTTAGATTGATTTAAAACTTCATTTTTAATTTAAAAGGATC
TAGGTGAAGATCCTTTTTGATAATCTCATGACCAAAATCCCTTAACGTGAGTTTTCGTTCCACTGAGCGT
CAGACCCCGTAGAAAAGATCAAAGGATCTTCTTGAGATCCTTTTTTTCTGCGCGTAATCTGCTGCTTGCA
AACAAAAAAACCACCGCTACCAGCGGTGGTTTGTTTGCCGGATCAAGAGCTACCAACTCTTTTTCCGAAG
GTAACTGGCTTCAGCAGAGCGCAGATACCAAATACTGTTCTTCTAGTGTAGCCGTAGTTAGGCCACCACT
TCAAGAACTCTGTAGCACCGCCTACATACCTCGCTCTGCTAATCCTGTTACCAGTGGCTGCTGCCAGTGG
CGATAAGTCGTGTCTTACCGGGTTGGACTCAAGACGATAGTTACCGGATAAGGCGCAGCGGTCGGGCTGA
ACGGGGGGTTCGTGCACACAGCCCAGCTTGGAGCGAACGACCTACACCGAACTGAGATACCTACAGCGTG
AGCTATGAGAAAGCGCCACGCTTCCCGAAGGGAGAAAGGCGGACAGGTATCCGGTAAGCGGCAGGGTCGG
AACAGGAGAGCGCACGAGGGAGCTTCCAGGGGGAAACGCCTGGTATCTTTATAGTCCTGTCGGGTTTCGC
CACCTCTGACTTGAGCGTCGATTTTTGTGATGCTCGTCAGGGGGGCGGAGCCTATGGAAAAACGCCAGCA
ACGCGGCCTTTTTACGGTTCCTGGCCTTTTGCTGGCCTTTTGCTCACATGTTCTTTCCTGCGTTATCCCC
TGATTCTGTGGATAACCGTATTACCGCCTTTGAGTGAGCTGATACCGCTCGCCGCAGCCGAACGACCGAG
CGCAGCGAGTCAGTGAGCGAGGAAGCGGAAGAGCGCCCAATACGCAAACCGCCTCTCCCCGCGCGTTGGC
CGATTCATTAATGCAGCAAGCTCATGGCTGACTAATTTTTTTTATTTATGCAGAGGCCGAGGCCGCCTCG
GCCTCTGAGCTATTCCAGAAGTAGTGAGGAGGCTTTTTTGGAGGCCTAGGCTTTTGCAAAAAGCTCCCCG
TGGCACGACAGGTTTCCCGACTGGAAAGCGGGCAGTGAGCGCAACGCAATTAATGTGAGTTAGCTCACTC
ATTAGGCACCCCAGGCTTTACACTTTATGCTTCCGGCTCGTATGTTGTGTGGAATTGTGAGCGGATAACA
ATTTCACACAGGAAACAGCTATGACATGATTACGAATTTCACAAATAAAGCATTTTTTTCACTGCATTCT
AGTTGTGGTTTGTCCAAACTCATCAATGTATCTTATCATGTCTGGATCAACTGGATAACTCAAGCTAACC
AAAATCATCCCAAACTTCCCACCCCATACCCTATTACCACTGCCAATTACCTGTGGTTTCATTTACTCTA
AACCTGTGATTCCTCTGAATTATTTTCATTTTAAAGAAATTGTATTTGTTAAATATGTACTACAAACTTA
GTAGT
