>Addgene plasmid #116737 | pHAGE-ESR1 | depositor partial sequence | sequence record 219612 | insert
[1785 nt withheld, positions 1-1785]
TGA
